>Addgene plasmid #152258 | pGBW-m4133908 | depositor full sequence | sequence record 295270 | Full Sequence
CACCATGATAGCCTCAGAGTTTAGTTCCCTTCCATCATATGCAGCTTTTGCTACTGCTCAAGAAGCTTAT
GAGCAGGCTGTTGCTAATGGTGATTCTGAAGTTGTTCTTAAAAAGTTGAAGAAGTCTTTGAATGTGGCTA
AATCTGAATTTGACCGTGATGCAGCCATGCAACGTAAGTTGGAAAAGATGGCTGATCAAGCTATGACCCA
AATGTATAAACAGGCTAGATCTGAGGACAAGAGGGCAAAAGTTACTAGTGCTATGCAGACAATGCTTTTC
ACTATGCTTAGAAAGTTGGATAATGATGCACTCAACAACATTATCAACAATGCAAGAGATGGTTGTGTTC
CCTTGAACATAATACCTCTTACAACAGCAGCCAAACTAATGGTTGTCATACCAGACTATAACACATATAA
AAATACGTGTGATGGTACAACATTTACTTATGCATCAGCATTGTGGGAAATCCAACAGGTTGTAGATGCA
GATAGTAAAATTGTTCAACTTAGTGAAATTAGTATGGACAATTCACCTAATTTAGCATGGCCTCTTATTG
TAACAGCTTTAAGGGCCAATTCTGCTGTCAAATTAGAAAACCTTTACTTTCAGTCGTACCCCTATGACGT
ACCAGATTATGCGTAAGCTAGCTTGACTGACTGAGATACAGCGTACCTTCAGCTCACAGACATGATAAGA
TACATTGATGAGTTTGGACAAACCACAACTAGAATGCAGTGAAAAAAATGCTTTATTTGTGAAATTTGTG
ATGCTATTGCTTTATTTGTAACCATTATAAGCTGCAATAAACAAGTTAACAACAACAATTGCATTCATTT
TATGTTTCAGGTTCAGGGGGAGGTGTGGGAGGTTTTTTAAAGCAAGTAAAACCTCTACAAATGTGGTATT
GGCCCATCTCTATCGGTATCGTAGCATAACCCCTTGGGGCCTCTAAACGGGTCTTGAGGGGTTTTTTGTG
CCCCTCGGGCCGGATTGCTATCTACCGGCATTGGCGCAGAAAAAAATGCCTGATGCGACGCTGCGCGTCT
TATACTCCCACATATGCCAGATTCAGCAACGGATACGGCTTCCCCAACTTGCCCACTTCCATACGTGTCC
TCCTTACCAGAAATTTATCCTTAAGGTCGTCAGCTATCCTGCAGGCGATCTCTCGATTTCGATCAAGACA
TTCCTTTAATGGTCTTTTCTGGACACCACTAGGGGTCAGAAGTAGTTCATCAAACTTTCTTCCCTCCCTA
ATCTCATTGGTTACCTTGGGCTATCGAAACTTAATTAACCAGTCAAGTCAGCTACTTGGCGAGATCGACT
TGTCTGGGTTTCGACTACGCTCAGAATTGCGTCAGTCAAGTTCGATCTGGTCCTTGCTATTGCACCCGTT
CTCCGATTACGAGTTTCATTTAAATCATGTGAGCAAAAGGCCAGCAAAAGGCCAGGAACCGTAAAAAGGC
CGCGTTGCTGGCGTTTTTCCATAGGCTCCGCCCCCCTGACGAGCATCACAAAAATCGACGCTCAAGTCAG
AGGTGGCGAAACCCGACAGGACTATAAAGATACCAGGCGTTTCCCCCTGGAAGCTCCCTCGTGCGCTCTC
CTGTTCCGACCCTGCCGCTTACCGGATACCTGTCCGCCTTTCTCCCTTCGGGAAGCGTGGCGCTTTCTCA
TAGCTCACGCTGTAGGTATCTCAGTTCGGTGTAGGTCGTTCGCTCCAAGCTGGGCTGTGTGCACGAACCC
CCCGTTCAGCCCGACCGCTGCGCCTTATCCGGTAACTATCGTCTTGAGTCCAACCCGGTAAGACACGACT
TATCGCCACTGGCAGCAGCCACTGGTAACAGGATTAGCAGAGCGAGGTATGTAGGCGGTGCTACAGAGTT
CTTGAAGTGGTGGCCTAACTACGGCTACACTAGAAGAACAGTATTTGGTATCTGCGCTCTGCTGAAGCCA
GTTACCTTCGGAAAAAGAGTTGGTAGCTCTTGATCCGGCAAACAAACCACCGCTGGTAGCGGTGGTTTTT
TTGTTTGCAAGCAGCAGATTACGCGCAGAAAAAAAGGATCTCAAGAAGATCCTTTGATCTTTTCTACGGG
GTCTGACGCTCAGTGGAACGAAAACTCACGTTAAGGGATTTTGGTCATGAGATTATCAAAAAGGATCTTC
ACCTAGATCCTTTTAAATTAAAAATGAAGTTTTAAATCAATCTAAAGTATATATGAGTAAACTTGGTCTG
ACAGTTACCAATGCTTAATCAGTGAGGCACCTATCTCAGCGATCTGTCTATTTCGTTCATCCATAGTTGC
ATTTAAATTTCCGAACTCTCCAAGGCCCTCGTCGGAAAATCTTCAAACCTTTCGTCCGATCCATCTTGCA
GGCTACCTCTCGAACGAACTATCGCAAGTCTCTTGGCCGGCCTTGCGCCTTGGCTATTGCTTGGCAGCGC
CTATCGCCAGGTATTACTCCAATCCCGAATATCCGAGATCGGGATCACCCGAGAGAAGTTCAACCTACAT
CCTCAATCCCGATCTATCCGAGATCCGAGGAATATCGAAATCGGGGCGCGCCTGGCCTCCGCGCCGGGTT
TTGGCGCCTCCCGCGGGCGCCCCCCTCGTCACGGCGAGCGCTGCCACGTCAGACGAAGGGCGCAGGAGCG
TCCTGATCCTTCCGCCCGGACGCTCAGGACAGCGGCCCGCTGCTCATAAGACTCGGCCTTAGAACCCCAG
TATCAGCAGAAGGACATTTTAGGACGGGACTTGGGTGACTCTAGGGCACTGGTTTTCTTTCCAGAGAGCG
GAACAGGCGAGGAAAAGTAGTCCCTTCTCGGCGATTCTGCGGAGGGATCTCCGTGGGGCGGTGAACGCCG
ATGATTATATAAGGACGCGCCGGGTGTGGCACAGCTAGTTCCGTCGCAGCCGGGATTTGGGTCGCGGTTC
TTGTTTGTGGATCGCTGTGATCGTCACTTGGTGAGTAGCGGGCTGCTGGGCTGGCCGGGGCTTTCGTGGC
CGCCGGGCCGCTCGGTGGGACGGAAGCGTGTGGAGAGACCGCCAAGGGCTGTAGTCTGGGTCCGCGAGCA
AGGTTGCCCTGAACTGGGGGTTGGGGGGAGCGCAGCAAAATGGCGGCTGTTCCCGAGTCTTGAATGGAAG
ACGCTTGTGAGGCGGGCTGTGAGGTCGTTGAAACAAGGTGGGGGGCATGGTGGGCGGCAAGAACCCAAGG
TCTTGAGCCCTTCGCTAATGCGGGAAAGCTCTTATTCGGGTGAGATGGGCTGGGCACCATCTGGGGACCC
TGACGTGAAGTTTGTCACTGACTGGAGAACTCGGTTTGTCGTCTGTTGCGGGGGCGGCAGTTATGGCGGT
GCCGTTGGGCAGTGCACCCGTACCTTTGGGAGCGCGCGCCCTCGTCGTGTCGTGACGTCACCCGTTCTGT
TGGCTTATAATGCAGGGTGGGGCCACCTGCCGGTAGGTGTGCGGTAGGCTTTTCTCCGTCGCAGGACGCA
GGGTTCGGGCCTAGGGTAGGCTCTCCTGAATCGACAGGCGCCGGACCTCTGGTGAGGGGAGGGATAAGTG
AGGCGTCAGTTTCTTTGGTCGGTTTTATGTACCTATCTTCTTAAGTAGCTGAAGCTCCGGTTTTGAACTA
TGCGCTCGGGGTTGGCGAGTGTGTTTTGTGAAGTTTTTTAGGCACCTTTTGAAATGTAATCATTTGGGTC
AATATGTAATTTTCAGTGTTAGACTTGTAAATTGTCCGCTAAATTCTGGCCGTTTTTGGCTTTTTTGTTA
GACAACATGACCGAGTACAAGCCCACGGTGCGCCTCGCCACCCGCGACGACGTCCCCAGGGCCGTACGCA
CCCTCGCCGCCGCGTTCGCCGACTACCCCGCCACGCGCCACACCGTCGATCCGGACCGCCACATCGAGCG
GGTCACCGAGCTGCAAGAACTCTTCCTCACGCGCGTCGGGCTCGACATCGGCAAGGTGTGGGTCGCGGAC
GACGGCGCCGCGGTGGCGGTCTGGACCACGCCGGAGAGCGTCGAAGCGGGGGCGGTGTTCGCCGAGATCG
GCCCGCGCATGGCCGAGTTGAGCGGTTCCCGGCTGGCCGCGCAGCAACAGATGGAGGGCCTCCTGGCGCC
GCACCGGCCCAAGGAGCCCGCGTGGTTCCTGGCCACCGTCGGCGTCTCGCCCGACCACCAGGGCAAGGGT
CTGGGCAGCGCCGTCGTGCTCCCCGGAGTGGAGGCCGCCGAGCGCGCCGGGGTGCCCGCCTTCCTGGAGA
CCTCCGCGCCCCGCAACCTCCCCTTCTACGAGCGGCTCGGCTTCACCGTCACCGCCGACGTCGAGGTGCC
CGAAGGACCGCGCACCTGGTGCATGACCCGCAAGCCCGGTGCCTAGGCTAGTATGTAAGCCTAGTCTTAG
ATAATAAAATCGCTATCCATCGAAGATGGATGTGTGTTGGTTTTTTGTGTGTGTAACGCTAGGCGCGCCT
GGTGTACCGAGAACGATCCTCTCAGTGCGAGTCTCGACGATCCATATCGTTGCTTGGCAGTCAGCCAGTC
GGAATCCAGCTTGGGACCCAGGAAGTCCAATCGTCAGATATTGTACTCAAGCCTGGTCACGGCAGCGTAC
CGATCTGTTTAAACCTAGATATTGATAGTCTGATCGGTCAACGTATAATCGAGTCCTAGCTTTTGCAAAC
ATCTATCAAGAGACAGGATCAGCAGGAGGCTTTCGCATGAGTATTCAACATTTCCGTGTCGCCCTTATTC
CCTTTTTTGCGGCATTTTGCCTTCCTGTTTTTGCTCACCCAGAAACGCTGGTGAAAGTAAAAGATGCTGA
AGATCAGTTGGGTGCGCGAGTGGGTTACATCGAACTGGATCTCAACAGCGGTAAGATCCTTGAGAGTTTT
CGCCCCGAAGAACGCTTTCCAATGATGAGCACTTTTAAAGTTCTGCTATGTGGCGCGGTATTATCCCGTA
TTGACGCCGGGCAAGAGCAACTCGGTCGCCGCATACACTATTCTCAGAATGACTTGGTTGAGTATTCACC
AGTCACAGAAAAGCATCTTACGGATGGCATGACAGTAAGAGAATTATGCAGTGCTGCCATAACCATGAGT
GATAACACTGCGGCCAACTTACTTCTGACAACGATTGGAGGACCGAAGGAGCTAACCGCTTTTTTGCACA
ACATGGGGGATCATGTAACTCGCCTTGATCGTTGGGAACCGGAGCTGAATGAAGCCATACCAAACGACGA
GCGTGACACCACGATGCCTGTAGCAATGGCAACAACCTTGCGTAAACTATTAACTGGCGAACTACTTACT
CTAGCTTCCCGGCAACAGTTGATAGACTGGATGGAGGCGGATAAAGTTGCAGGACCACTTCTGCGCTCGG
CCCTTCCGGCTGGCTGGTTTATTGCTGATAAATCTGGAGCCGGTGAGCGTGGGTCTCGCGGTATCATTGC
AGCACTGGGGCCAGATGGTAAGCCCTCCCGTATCGTAGTTATCTACACGACGGGGAGTCAGGCAACTATG
GATGAACGAAATAGACAGATCGCTGAGATAGGTGCCTCACTGATTAAGCATTGGTAACCGATTCTAGGTG
CATTGGCGCAGAAAAAAATGCCTGATGCGACGCTGCGCGTCTTATACTCCCACATATGCCAGATTCAGCA
ACGGATACGGCTTCCCCAACTTGCCCACTTCCATACGTGTCCTCCTTACCAGAAATTTATCCTTAAGATC
GTTTAAACTCGACTCTGGCTCTATCGAATCTCCGTCGTTTCGAGCTTACGCGAACAGCCGTGGCGCTCAT
TTGCTCGTCGGGCATCGAATCTCGTCAGCTATCGTCAGCTTACCTTTTTGGCAGCGATCGCGGCTCCCGA
CATCTTGGACCATTAGCTCCACAGGTATCTTCTTCCCTCTAGTGGTCATAACAGCAGCTTCAGCTACCTC
TCAATTCAAAAAACCCCTCAAGACCCGTTTAGAGGCCCCAAGGGGTTATGCTATCAATCGTTGCGTTACA
CACACAAAAAACCAACACACATCCATCTTCGATGGATAGCGATTTTATTATCTAACTGCTGATCGAGTGT
AGCCAGATCTAGTAATCAATTACGGGGTCATTAGTTCATAGCCCATATATGGAGTTCCGCGTTACATAAC
TTACGGTAAATGGCCCGCCTGGCTGACCGCCCAACGACCCCCGCCCATTGACGTCAATAATGACGTATGT
TCCCATAGTAACGCCAATAGGGACTTTCCATTGACGTCAATGGGTGGAGTATTTACGGTAAACTGCCCAC
TTGGCAGTACATCAAGTGTATCATATGCCAAGTACGCCCCCTATTGACGTCAATGACGGTAAATGGCCCG
CCTGGCATTATGCCCAGTACATGACCTTATGGGACTTTCCTACTTGGCAGTACATCTACGTATTAGTCAT
CGCTATTACCATGCTGATGCGGTTTTGGCAGTACATCAATGGGCGTGGATAGCGGTTTGACTCACGGGGA
TTTCCAAGTCTCCACCCCATTGACGTCAATGGGAGTTTGTTTTGGCACCAAAATCAACGGGACTTTCCAA
AATGTCGTAACAACTCCGCCCCATTGACGCAAATGGGCGGTAGGCGTGTACGGTGGGAGGTCTATATAAG
CAGAGCTGGTTTAGTGAACCGTCAGATCAGATCTTTGTCGATCCTACCATCCACTCGACACACCCGCCAG
CGGCCGC
Features (pLannotate 1.2.2; 19 found; start..end, strand, type, name):
    696..817     -  polyA_signal   SV40 poly(A) signal: SV40 polyadenylation signal
    840..909     -  CDS            large T antigen (fragment): large T antigen from SV40 (simian virus 40)
    932..978     +  terminator     T7 terminator: transcription terminator for bacteriophage T7 RNA polymerase
   1008..1144    +  terminator     rrnG terminator: transcription terminator from the E. coli ribosomal RNA rrnG operon (Albrechtsen et al., 1991)
   1189..1260    +  misc_feature   3' β-globin insulator: insulator downstream of the human β-globin locus (Farrell et al., 2002)
   1486..2074    -  rep_origin     ori: high-copy-number ColE1/pMB1/pBR322/pUC origin of replication
   2246..2310    -  CDS            bla(M) (fragment): β-lactamase lacking the signal sequence; bla(M); allows cytosolic expression of β-lactamase
   2574..3783    +  promoter       UbC promoter: human ubiquitin C promoter
   3787..4384    +  CDS            PuroR (fragment): puromycin N-acetyltransferase; pac from Streptomyces; confers resistance to puromycin
   4413..4461    +  polyA_signal   poly(A) signal: synthetic polyadenylation signal
   4727..5587    +  CDS            AmpR: β-lactamase; bla; confers resistance to ampicillin, carbenicillin, and related antibiotics
   5600..5736    +  terminator     rrnG terminator: transcription terminator from the E. coli ribosomal RNA rrnG operon (Albrechtsen et al., 1991)
   5881..5952    +  misc_feature   5' β-globin insulator: insulator upstream of the human β-globin locus (Farrell et al., 2002)
   5957..6003    -  terminator     T7 terminator: transcription terminator for bacteriophage T7 RNA polymerase
   6021..6069    -  polyA_signal   poly(A) signal: synthetic polyadenylation signal
   6150..6453    +  enhancer       CMV enhancer: human cytomegalovirus immediate early enhancer
   6526..6543    -  promoter       CMV promoter (fragment): human cytomegalovirus (CMV) immediate early promoter
   6606..6657    +  promoter       CMVd2 promoter: truncated human cytomegalovirus (CMV) immediate early promoter that yields moderately reduced expression relative to the full-length promoter
   6726..601     +  CDS            R1A_SARS2 (fragment) (across the origin): Experimental evidence at protein level: Swiss-Prot protein existence level 1. [Non-structural protein 10]: Plays a pivotal role in viral transcription by stimulating both nsp14 3'-5' exoribonuclease and nsp16 2'-O-methyltransferase activities. Therefore plays an essential role in viral mRNAs cap methylation. From Severe acute respiratory syndrome coronavirus 2 (2019-nCoV) (SARS-CoV-2).
