>Addgene plasmid #152258 | pGBW-m4133908 | addgene full sequence | sequence record 300228 | Addgene NGS Result
ACACATCCATCTTCGATGGATAGCGATTTTATTATCTAACTGCTGATCGAGTGTAGCCAGATCTAGTAAT
CAATTACGGGGTCATTAGTTCATAGCCCATATATGGAGTTCCGCGTTACATAACTTACGGTAAATGGCCC
GCCTGGCTGACCGCCCAACGACCCCCGCCCATTGACGTCAATAATGACGTATGTTCCCATAGTAACGCCA
ATAGGGACTTTCCATTGACGTCAATGGGTGGAGTATTTACGGTAAACTGCCCACTTGGCAGTACATCAAG
TGTATCATATGCCAAGTACGCCCCCTATTGACGTCAATGACGGTAAATGGCCCGCCTGGCATTATGCCCA
GTACATGACCTTATGGGACTTTCCTACTTGGCAGTACATCTACGTATTAGTCATCGCTATTACCATGCTG
ATGCGGTTTTGGCAGTACATCAATGGGCGTGGATAGCGGTTTGACTCACGGGGATTTCCAAGTCTCCACC
CCATTGACGTCAATGGGAGTTTGTTTTGGCACCAAAATCAACGGGACTTTCCAAAATGTCGTAACAACTC
CGCCCCATTGACGCAAATGGGCGGTAGGCGTGTACGGTGGGAGGTCTATATAAGCAGAGCTGGTTTAGTG
AACCGTCAGATCAGATCTTTGTCGATCCTACCATCCACTCGACACACCCGCCAGCGGCCGCCACCATGAT
AGCCTCAGAGTTTAGTTCCCTTCCATCATATGCAGCTTTTGCTACTGCTCAAGAAGCTTATGAGCAGGCT
GTTGCTAATGGTGATTCTGAAGTTGTTCTTAAAAAGTTGAAGAAGTCTTTGAATGTGGCTAAATCTGAAT
TTGACCGTGATGCAGCCATGCAACGTAAGTTGGAAAAGATGGCTGATCAAGCTATGACCCAAATGTATAA
ACAGGCTAGATCTGAGGACAAGAGGGCAAAAGTTACTAGTGCTATGCAGACAATGCTTTTCACTATGCTT
AGAAAGTTGGATAATGATGCACTCAACAACATTATCAACAATGCAAGAGATGGTTGTGTTCCCTTGAACA
TAATACCTCTTACAACAGCAGCCAAACTAATGGTTGTCATACCAGACTATAACACATATAAAAATACGTG
TGATGGTACAACATTTACTTATGCATCAGCATTGTGGGAAATCCAACAGGTTGTAGATGCAGATAGTAAA
ATTGTTCAACTTAGTGAAATTAGTATGGACAATTCACCTAATTTAGCATGGCCTCTTATTGTAACAGCTT
TAAGGGCCAATTCTGCTGTCAAATTAGAAAACCTTTACTTTCAGTCGTACCCCTATGACGTACCAGATTA
TGCGTAAGCTAGCTTGACTGACTGAGATACAGCGTACCTTCAGCTCACAGACATGATAAGATACATTGAT
GAGTTTGGACAAACCACAACTAGAATGCAGTGAAAAAAATGCTTTATTTGTGAAATTTGTGATGCTATTG
ATTTATTTGTAACCATTATAAGCTGCAATAAACAAGTTAACAACAACAATTGCATTCATTTTATGTTTCA
GGTTCAGGGGGAGGTGTGGGAGGTTTTTTAAAGCAAGTAAAACCTCTACAAATGTGGTATTGGCCCATCT
CTATCGGTATCGTAGCATAACCCCTTGGGGCCTCTAAACGGGTCTTGAGGGGTTTTTTGTGCCCCTCGGG
CCGGATTGCTATCTACCGGCATTGGCGCAGAAAAAAATGCCTGATGCGACGCTGCGCGTCTTATACTCCC
ACATATGCCAGATTCAGCAACGGATACGGCTTCCCCAACTTGCCCACTTCCATACGTGTCCTCCTTACCA
GAAATTTATCCTTAAGGTCGTCAGCTATCCTGCAGGCGATCTCTCGATTTCGATCAAGACATTCCTTTAA
TGGTCTTTTCTGGACACCACTAGGGGTCAGAAGTAGTTCATCAAACTTTCTTCCCTCCCTAATCTCATTG
GTTACCTTGGGCTATCGAAACTTAATTAACCAGTCAAGTCAGCTACTTGGCGAGATCGACTTGTCTGGGT
TTCGACTACGCTCAGAATTGCGTCAGTCAAGTTCGATCTGGTCCTTGCTATTGCACCCGTTCTCCGATTA
CGAGTTTCATTTAAATCATGTGAGCAAAAGGCCAGCAAAAGGCCAGGAACCGTAAAAAGGCCGCGTTGCT
GGCGTTTTTCCATAGGCTCCGCCCCCCTGACGAGCATCACAAAAATCGACGCTCAAGTCAGAGGTGGCGA
AACCCGACAGGACTATAAAGATACCAGGCGTTTCCCCCTGGAAGCTCCCTCGTGCGCTCTCCTGTTCCGA
CCCTGCCGCTTACCGGATACCTGTCCGCCTTTCTCCCTTCGGGAAGCGTGGCGCTTTCTCATAGCTCACG
CTGTAGGTATCTCAGTTCGGTGTAGGTCGTTCGCTCCAAGCTGGGCTGTGTGCACGAACCCCCCGTTCAG
CCCGACCGCTGCGCCTTATCCGGTAACTATCGTCTTGAGTCCAACCCGGTAAGACACGACTTATCGCCAC
TGGCAGCAGCCACTGGTAACAGGATTAGCAGAGCGAGGTATGTAGGCGGTGCTACAGAGTTCTTGAAGTG
GTGGCCTAACTACGGCTACACTAGAAGAACAGTATTTGGTATCTGCGCTCTGCTGAAGCCAGTTACCTTC
GGAAAAAGAGTTGGTAGCTCTTGATCCGGCAAACAAACCACCGCTGGTAGCGGTGGTTTTTTTGTTTGCA
AGCAGCAGATTACGCGCAGAAAAAAAGGATCTCAAGAAGATCCTTTGATCTTTTCTACGGGGTCTGACGC
TCAGTGGAACGAAAACTCACGTTAAGGGATTTTGGTCATGAGATTATCAAAAAGGATCTTCACCTAGATC
CTTTTAAATTAAAAATGAAGTTTTAAATCAATCTAAAGTATATATGAGTAAACTTGGTCTGACAGTTACC
AATGCTTAATCAGTGAGGCACCTATCTCAGCGATCTGTCTATTTCGTTCATCCATAGTTGCATTTAAATT
TCCGAACTCTCCAAGGCCCTCGTCGGAAAATCTTCAAACCTTTCGTCCGATCCATCTTGCAGGCTACCTC
TCGAACGAACTATCGCAAGTCTCTTGGCCGGCCTTGCGCCTTGGCTATTGCTTGGCAGCGCCTATCGCCA
GGTATTACTCCAATCCCGAATATCCGAGATCGGGATCACCCGAGAGAAGTTCAACCTACATCCTCAATCC
CGATCTATCCGAGATCCGAGGAATATCGAAATCGGGGCGCGCCTGGCCTCCGCGCCGGGTTTTGGCGCCT
CCCGCGGGCGCCCCCCTCGTCACGGCGAGCGCTGCCACGTCAGACGAAGGGCGCAGGAGCGTCCTGATCC
TTCCGCCCGGACGCTCAGGACAGCGGCCCGCTGCTCATAAGACTCGGCCTTAGAACCCCAGTATCAGCAG
AAGGACATTTTAGGACGGGACTTGGGTGACTCTAGGGCACTGGTTTTCTTTCCAGAGAGCGGAACAGGCG
AGGAAAAGTAGTCCCTTCTCGGCGATTCTGCGGAGGGATCTCCGTGGGGCGGTGAACGCCGATGATTATA
TAAGGACGCGCCGGGTGTGGCACAGCTAGTTCCGTCGCAGCCGGGATTTGGGTCGCGGTTCTTGTTTGTG
GATCGCTGTGATCGTCACTTGGTGAGTAGCGGGCTGCTGGGCTGGCCGGGGCTTTCGTGGCCGCCGGGCC
GCTCGGTGGGACGGAAGCGTGTGGAGAGACCGCCAAGGGCTGTAGTCTGGGTCCGCGAGCAAGGTTGCCC
TGAACTGGGGGTTGGGGGGAGCGCAGCAAAATGGCGGCTGTTCCCGAGTCTTGAATGGAAGACGCTTGTG
AGGCGGGCTGTGAGGTCGTTGAAACAAGGTGGGGGGCATGGTGGGCGGCAAGAACCCAAGGTCTTGAGCC
CTTCGCTAATGCGGGAAAGCTCTTATTCGGGTGAGATGGGCTGGGCACCATCTGGGGACCCTGACGTGAA
GTTTGTCACTGACTGGAGAACTCGGTTTGTCGTCTGTTGCGGGGGCGGCAGTTATGGCGGTGCCGTTGGG
CAGTGCACCCGTACCTTTGGGAGCGCGCGCCCTCGTCGTGTCGTGACGTCACCCGTTCTGTTGGCTTATA
ATGCAGGGTGGGGCCACCTGCCGGTAGGTGTGCGGTAGGCTTTTCTCCGTCGCAGGACGCAGGGTTCGGG
CCTAGGGTAGGCTCTCCTGAATCGACAGGCGCCGGACCTCTGGTGAGGGGAGGGATAAGTGAGGCGTCAG
TTTCTTTGGTCGGTTTTATGTACCTATCTTCTTAAGTAGCTGAAGCTCCGGTTTTGAACTATGCGCTCGG
GGTTGGCGAGTGTGTTTTGTGAAGTTTTTTAGGCACCTTTTGAAATGTAATCATTTGGGTCAATATGTAA
TTTTCAGTGTTAGACTTGTAAATTGTCCGCTAAATTCTGGCCGTTTTTGGCTTTTTTGTTAGACAACATG
ACCGAGTACAAGCCCACGGTGCGCCTCGCCACCCGCGACGACGTCCCCAGGGCCGTACGCACCCTCGCCG
CCGCGTTCGCCGACTACCCCGCCACGCGCCACACCGTCGATCCGGACCGCCACATCGAGCGGGTCACCGA
GCTGCAAGAACTCTTCCTCACGCGCGTCGGGCTCGACATCGGCAAGGTGTGGGTCGCGGACGACGGCGCC
GCGGTGGCGGTCTGGACCACGCCGGAGAGCGTCGAAGCGGGGGCGGTGTTCGCCGAGATCGGCCCGCGCA
TGGCCGAGTTGAGCGGTTCCCGGCTGGCCGCGCAGCAACAGATGGAGGGCCTCCTGGCGCCGCACCGGCC
CAAGGAGCCCGCGTGGTTCCTGGCCACCGTCGGCGTCTCGCCCGACCACCAGGGCAAGGGTCTGGGCAGC
GCCGTCGTGCTCCCCGGAGTGGAGGCCGCCGAGCGCGCCGGGGTGCCCGCCTTCCTGGAGACCTCCGCGC
CCCGCAACCTCCCCTTCTACGAGCGGCTCGGCTTCACCGTCACCGCCGACGTCGAGGTGCCCGAAGGACC
GCGCACCTGGTGCATGACCCGCAAGCCCGGTGCCTAGGCTAGTATGTAAGCCTAGTCTTAGATAATAAAA
TCGCTATCCATCGAAGATGGATGTGTGTTGGTTTTTTGTGTGTGTAACGCTAGGCGCGCCTGGTGTACCG
AGAACGATCCTCTCAGTGCGAGTCTCGACGATCCATATCGTTGCTTGGCAGTCAGCCAGTCGGAATCCAG
CTTGGGACCCAGGAAGTCCAATCGTCAGATATTGTACTCAAGCCTGGTCACGGCAGCGTACCGATCTGTT
TAAACCTAGATATTGATAGTCTGATCGGTCAACGTATAATCGAGTCCTAGCTTTTGCAAACATCTATCAA
GAGACAGGATCAGCAGGAGGCTTTCGCATGAGTATTCAACATTTCCGTGTCGCCCTTATTCCCTTTTTTG
CGGCATTTTGCCTTCCTGTTTTTGCTCACCCAGAAACGCTGGTGAAAGTAAAAGATGCTGAAGATCAGTT
GGGTGCGCGAGTGGGTTACATCGAACTGGATCTCAACAGCGGTAAGATCCTTGAGAGTTTTCGCCCCGAA
GAACGCTTTCCAATGATGAGCACTTTTAAAGTTCTGCTATGTGGCGCGGTATTATCCCGTATTGACGCCG
GGCAAGAGCAACTCGGTCGCCGCATACACTATTCTCAGAATGACTTGGTTGAGTATTCACCAGTCACAGA
AAAGCATCTTACGGATGGCATGACAGTAAGAGAATTATGCAGTGCTGCCATAACCATGAGTGATAACACT
GCGGCCAACTTACTTCTGACAACGATTGGAGGACCGAAGGAGCTAACCGCTTTTTTGCACAACATGGGGG
ATCATGTAACTCGCCTTGATCGTTGGGAACCGGAGCTGAATGAAGCCATACCAAACGACGAGCGTGACAC
CACGATGCCTGTAGCAATGGCAACAACCTTGCGTAAACTATTAACTGGCGAACTACTTACTCTAGCTTCC
CGGCAACAGTTGATAGACTGGATGGAGGCGGATAAAGTTGCAGGACCACTTCTGCGCTCGGCCCTTCCGG
CTGGCTGGTTTATTGCTGATAAATCTGGAGCCGGTGAGCGTGGGTCTCGCGGTATCATTGCAGCACTGGG
GCCAGATGGTAAGCCCTCCCGTATCGTAGTTATCTACACGACGGGGAGTCAGGCAACTATGGATGAACGA
AATAGACAGATCGCTGAGATAGGTGCCTCACTGATTAAGCATTGGTAACCGATTCTAGGTGCATTGGCGC
AGAAAAAAATGCCTGATGCGACGCTGCGCGTCTTATACTCCCACATATGCCAGATTCAGCAACGGATACG
GCTTCCCCAACTTGCCCACTTCCATACGTGTCCTCCTTACCAGAAATTTATCCTTAAGATCCCGAATCGT
TTAAACTCGACTCTGGCTCTATCGAATCTCCGTCGTTTCGAGCTTACGCGAACAGCCGTGGCGCTCATTT
GCTCGTCGGGCATCGAATCTCGTCAGCTATCGTCAGCTTACCTTTTTGGCAGCGATCGCGGCTCCCGACA
TCTTGGACCATTAGCTCCACAGGTATCTTCTTCCCTCTAGTGGTCATAACAGCAGCTTCAGCTACCTCTC
AATTCAAAAAACCCCTCAAGACCCGTTTAGAGGCCCCAAGGGGTTATGCTATCAATCGTTGCGTTACACA
CACAAAAAACCAAC
Features (pLannotate 1.2.2; 19 found; start..end, strand, type, name):
    114..417     +  enhancer       CMV enhancer: human cytomegalovirus immediate early enhancer
    490..507     -  promoter       CMV promoter (fragment): human cytomegalovirus (CMV) immediate early promoter
    570..621     +  promoter       CMVd2 promoter: truncated human cytomegalovirus (CMV) immediate early promoter that yields moderately reduced expression relative to the full-length promoter
    690..1292    +  CDS            R1A_SARS2 (fragment): Experimental evidence at protein level: Swiss-Prot protein existence level 1. [Non-structural protein 10]: Plays a pivotal role in viral transcription by stimulating both nsp14 3'-5' exoribonuclease and nsp16 2'-O-methyltransferase activities. Therefore plays an essential role in viral mRNAs cap methylation. From Severe acute respiratory syndrome coronavirus 2 (2019-nCoV) (SARS-CoV-2).
   1378..1508    -  polyA_signal   SV40 poly(A) signal: SV40 polyadenylation signal
   1531..1600    -  CDS            large T antigen (fragment): large T antigen from SV40 (simian virus 40)
   1623..1669    +  terminator     T7 terminator: transcription terminator for bacteriophage T7 RNA polymerase
   1699..1835    +  terminator     rrnG terminator: transcription terminator from the E. coli ribosomal RNA rrnG operon (Albrechtsen et al., 1991)
   1880..1951    +  misc_feature   3' β-globin insulator: insulator downstream of the human β-globin locus (Farrell et al., 2002)
   2177..2765    -  rep_origin     ori: high-copy-number ColE1/pMB1/pBR322/pUC origin of replication
   2937..3001    -  CDS            bla(M) (fragment): β-lactamase lacking the signal sequence; bla(M); allows cytosolic expression of β-lactamase
   3265..4474    +  promoter       UbC promoter: human ubiquitin C promoter
   4478..5075    +  CDS            PuroR (fragment): puromycin N-acetyltransferase; pac from Streptomyces; confers resistance to puromycin
   5104..5152    +  polyA_signal   poly(A) signal: synthetic polyadenylation signal
   5418..6278    +  CDS            AmpR: β-lactamase; bla; confers resistance to ampicillin, carbenicillin, and related antibiotics
   6291..6427    +  terminator     rrnG terminator: transcription terminator from the E. coli ribosomal RNA rrnG operon (Albrechtsen et al., 1991)
   6579..6650    +  misc_feature   5' β-globin insulator: insulator upstream of the human β-globin locus (Farrell et al., 2002)
   6655..6701    -  terminator     T7 terminator: transcription terminator for bacteriophage T7 RNA polymerase
   6719..33      -  polyA_signal   poly(A) signal (across the origin): synthetic polyadenylation signal
