[The description below was written by a language model from this plasmid's Addgene catalogue record and pLannotate feature annotations shown in this document.]
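Description:
pGBW-m4133908 is a mammalian expression plasmid for wild-type SARS-CoV-2 nsp8, a non-structural protein released from the ORF1ab replicase polyprotein. It is built on the pTwist_CMV_Puro_6 backbone. In bacteria it is maintained by a high-copy ColE1/pUC-type origin and an intact β-lactamase gene conferring ampicillin resistance. For selection in mammalian cells, a separate cassette places a puromycin N-acetyltransferase gene under the human ubiquitin C promoter, followed by a synthetic polyadenylation signal.

The nsp8 coding sequence (about 0.6 kb) is driven by the CMV immediate-early enhancer and promoter and terminated by an SV40 poly(A) signal. According to the catalogue entry, the backbone supplies a C-terminal tag consisting of a TEV protease cleavage site and an HA epitope, which allows immunodetection or affinity capture of the protein and optional removal of the tag. These tag elements are not called out separately in the feature tables. The automated annotation identifies the insert only as a fragment of the SARS-CoV-2 replicase polyprotein 1a, and the accompanying text about nsp10 is generic database wording for that polyprotein entry, not a description of this insert. The expression units are flanked by bacterial rrnG and T7 terminators, additional synthetic poly(A) signals and short β-globin insulator elements, which help isolate the cassettes from read-through transcription.

Two sequence records are given, the depositor's and the repository's sequencing result. They show the same features in the same order but differ by a few nucleotides in length, and the depositor comments note a single mismatch in the SV40 poly(A) signal. The plasmid suits transient or puromycin-selected expression of tagged nsp8 in mammalian cells, although the record does not state any specific application.
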