Addgene plasmid #152258: pGBW-m4133908
Purpose: Mammalian expression plasmid for SARS-CoV-2 nsp8
Depositing lab: Ginkgo Bioworks & Benjie Chen. Depositing organization: Ginkgo Bioworks.
Backbone
  Vector backbone: pTwist_CMV_Puro_6
  Backbone size w/o insert (bp): 6080
  Vector type: Mammalian Expression
  Selectable markers: Puromycin
Growth in bacteria
  Bacterial resistance: Ampicillin, 100 μg/mL
  Growth temperature: 37°C
  Growth strain: DH5alpha
  Copy number: High Copy
Gene/Insert
  Gene/Insert name: SARS-CoV-2 nsp8
  Species: Severe acute respiratory syndrome coronavirus 2
  Insert size (bp): 587
  Mutation: wt
  Entrez Gene: ORF1ab (a.k.a. GU280_gp01)
  Promoter: CMV
  Tag / fusion protein: Cleavable TEV;HA (C terminal on backbone)
  Cloning method: Unknown
Resource information
  A portion of this plasmid was derived from a plasmid made by: GinkgoBioworks
Depositor comments: NCBI reference sequence: YP_009725304.1 Please note Addgene NGS result found a single mismatch in the SV40 poly A signal compared to Ginkgo BioWorks deposited sequence.
How to cite: pGBW-m4133908 was a gift from Ginkgo Bioworks & Benjie Chen (Addgene plasmid # 152258 ; http://n2t.net/addgene:152258 ; RRID:Addgene_152258)
